Addgene plasmid #229880: pHW1387
Purpose: Negative selection marker for extrachromosomal arrays during RMCE crosses - Pmyo-2::HisCl1 cDNA::SL2::GFP-C1::tbb-2 3'UTR
Depositing lab: Han Wang. Depositing organization: University of Wisconsin, Madison. Publication: A versatile site-directed gene trap strategy to manipulate gene activity and control gene expression in Caenorhabditis elegans. Khan H, Huang X, Raj V, Wang H. PLoS Genet. 2025 Jan 22;21(1):e1011541. doi: 10.1371/journal.pgen.1011541. eCollection 2025 Jan. PubMed 39841730.
Backbone
  Vector backbone: pMLS257
  Backbone manufacturer: Erik Jorgensen, Addgene plasmid #73716
  Vector type: Worm Expression
Growth in bacteria
  Bacterial resistance: Ampicillin, 100 μg/mL
  Growth temperature: 37°C
  Growth strain: DH5alpha
  Copy number: High Copy
Gene/Insert
  Gene/Insert name: Pmyo-2::HisCl1 cDNA::SL2::GFP-C1::tbb-2 3'UTR
  Species: C. elegans (nematode), Synthetic
  Tag / fusion protein: GFP-C1 (C terminal on insert)
  Cloning method: Golden Gate
Terms and licenses: Academic/Nonprofit Terms; Industry Terms: Not Available to Industry
How to cite: pHW1387 was a gift from Han Wang (Addgene plasmid # 229880 ; http://n2t.net/addgene:229880 ; RRID:Addgene_229880)
