[The description below was written by a language model from this plasmid's Addgene catalogue record and pLannotate feature annotations shown in this document.]
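Description:
pHW1387 is a 6.6 kb C. elegans expression plasmid built by Golden Gate assembly in the pMLS257 backbone, a pBluescript-type vector. It is propagated in E. coli at high copy from a ColE1/pUC origin under ampicillin selection (AmpR/β-lactamase). It retains the usual pBluescript remnants: an f1 origin, lac promoter/operator and lacZα fragments, and T3 and T7 promoters flanking split portions of the multiple cloning site where the insert sits.

The payload is a bicistronic worm transgene described as Pmyo-2::HisCl1 cDNA::SL2::GFP-C1::tbb-2 3'UTR. The myo-2 promoter, which drives expression in pharyngeal muscle, controls a cDNA for HisCl1, a histamine-gated chloride channel. An SL2 trans-splicing spacer then allows a second, separately translated GFP cistron to be made from the same operon-like transcript, and the tbb-2 3'UTR/terminator closes the unit. Although the catalogue lists GFP as a C-terminal tag, the SL2 arrangement implies GFP acts as a co-expressed marker rather than a fusion. The automated annotation detects only the intron-containing, worm-optimised GFP and the tbb-2 terminator. The roughly 2.5 kb stretch upstream, where the promoter, HisCl1 and SL2 would lie, is unannotated, so those parts rest on the catalogue description.

The stated use is as a negative selection marker for extrachromosomal arrays during recombinase-mediated cassette exchange (RMCE) crosses. Animals carrying the array should show green pharynges and, on general principles, would be counter-selectable with histamine, because silencing pharyngeal muscle blocks feeding. This would help recover animals that have lost the array, though the record does not detail the selection scheme.
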