Features (pLannotate 1.2.2; 16 found; start..end, strand, type, name):
     31..61      +  promoter       lac promoter: promoter for the E. coli lac operon
     69..85      +  protein_bind   lac operator: The lac repressor binds to the lac operator to inhibit transcription in E. coli. This inhibition can be relieved by adding lactose or isopropyl-β-D-thiogalactopyranoside (IPTG). lac repressor encoded by lacI
    130..148     +  promoter       T3 promoter: promoter for bacteriophage T3 RNA polymerase
    161..191     +  misc_feature   MCS (fragment): pBluescript multiple cloning site
    192..209     +  misc_feature   MCS (fragment): pBluescript multiple cloning site
   2740..3582    +  CDS            mEGFP (fragment): monomeric enhanced GFP, optimized with synthetic introns for expression in C. elegans
   3589..3912    +  terminator     tbb-2 terminator: tbb-2; transcription terminator for the C. elegans tubulin beta-2 gene
   3919..3963    +  misc_feature   MCS (fragment): pBluescript multiple cloning site
   3972..3990    -  promoter       T7 promoter: promoter for bacteriophage T7 RNA polymerase
   3998..4153    +  CDS            lacZα (fragment): LacZα fragment of β-galactosidase; lacZ fragment
   4158..4586    +  rep_origin     f1 ori (sequence partly withheld): f1 bacteriophage origin of replication; arrow indicates direction of (+) strand synthesis
   4639..4743    +  promoter       AmpR promoter: bla
   4744..5604    +  CDS            AmpR: β-lactamase; bla; confers resistance to ampicillin, carbenicillin, and related antibiotics
   5775..6363    +  rep_origin     ori: high-copy-number ColE1/pMB1/pBR322/pUC origin of replication
   6541..6631    +  CDS            lacI (fragment): lac repressor; lacI; The lac repressor binds to the lac operator to inhibit transcription in E. coli. This inhibition can be relieved by adding lactose or isopropyl-β-D-thiogalactopyranoside (IPTG).
   6644..16      +  protein_bind   CAP binding site (across the origin): CAP binding activates transcription in the presence of cAMP. E. coli catabolite activator protein
>Addgene plasmid #229880 | pHW1387 | addgene full sequence | sequence record 460861 | Addgene NGS Result
GAGTTAGCTCACTCATTAGGCACCCCAGGCTTTACACTTTATGCTTCCGGCTCGTATGTTGTGTGGAATT
GTGAGCGGATAACAATTTCACACAGGAAACAGCTATGACCATGATTACGCCAAGCGCGCAATTAACCCTC
ACTAAAGGGAACAAAAGCTGGAGCTCCACCGCGGTGGCGGCCGCTCTAGAAGGGCTGCAGGAATTCGATT
GGCATTTTATATCTGAGTAGTATCCTTTGCTTTAAATGTCCATAAAACTAATTTTATAATCAATAAAACA
ACGTTTGTAAATCAACTGAGTTTACAAGTAGAGACATTGAGGGATACTTTCACTATGCTAAAGTGATAAT
CGACCAAATAATAACTTCACTTTGGTATTTATTCCTGTCTTATAAATGTTATGTATGAATTAAATTCATA
TGCATATGGCTCACTCTGACAATTTTTAATAATCTTCCAGATCAATATTGACTACCGATGCGGGTGGTCT
TTTGCTTTGAATTCTGCTGAACTTTACACCCCGAACAGCAATGTGTGCTTCAGCCTAAAAAAAAGTAAGT
GTGTTAATCAGTGCCCCCGATTCTTCATTTTTTGCCCCTCTCTCCCGTTTCGTCGGCAAAAGAAGAGAAA
ATAAAGATAAGTCTCAAGATAGGTTGGTAATCGCTAAAGTGGTTGTGTGGATAAGAGTAGCAAAATGGCA
GGAGGAGCACTTTGCGCGCACACACTGTACTCATTGTTCTGGATAAAATTCTCTCGTTGTTTGCCGTCGG
ATGTCTGCCTCTCTGCATTGAGCCGGCTTCTTCACTATCTTTAGTTAACCTAAAATGCCGTTTCTTTTCT
CGTATCCCCACTATCCCGTTGAGGTTCTCTGCTCTCTTCGCTCCCTACCGCCAGCGAGCAACTATCCGTG
GGGGCGCCTTGCTCGGAAGATGGGGGGGAAGAAAGAAGATTTTTGCTATTTGCACTTGAGAAAGAGACTT
TTCCTGCGTCGATGGTCAGAGAACAGTGTGCAGACACTTTTCAGCTACCTAGAATTACAATTGGATATCC
CCGCCTCCCAATCCACCCACCCAGGGAAAAAGAAGGGCTCGCCGAAAATCAAAGTTATCTCCAGGCTCGC
GCATCCCACCGAGCGGTTGACTTCTCTCCACCACTTTTCATTTTAACCCTCGATCGTCAGACACAGAAAT
GCAAAGCCCAACTAGCAAATTGGTAGAATTCAGGTGCCTGATTGCGTTGGCAATATATTTGCACGCGCTG
GAGCAATCGATCCAGCACTGCCATTGTGTTCATGGTTACAGAAATAACACGGAGAGCGCCGAGCTGGTCT
CCCACTACGAGTCGAGTCTTTCGCTCCCGGACATTTTGCCCATTCCCTCAAAGACGTACGACAAGAACCG
GGCTCCCAAGCTCCTCGGCCAGCCCACAGTAGTCTACTTCCATGTCACGGTCCTCTCCCTGGACTCCATT
AACGAGGAGTCTATGACCTATGTGACGGACATCTTCCTTGCACAAAGCTGGCGTGATCCTCGCCTGCGGT
TGCCTGAGAACATGAGTGAGCAGTATCGCATATTGGATGTCGACTGGTTGCACAGCATTTGGCGGCCCGA
TTGCTTCTTTAAGAACGCCAAAAAGGTCACCTTCCATGAGATGAGCATTCCCAATCACTATCTCTGGCTG
TACCACGACAAAACGCTGCTCTATATGTCCAAACTCACGTTGGTCCTGTCGTGCGCCATGAAGTTTGAGT
CCTATCCGCATGACACGCAAATCTGCTCCATGATGATCGAGAGTTTATCCCATACGGTGGAAGATTTGGT
TTTCATTTGGAACATGACCGACCCACTTGTGGTTAACACGGAGATTGAGTTGCCGCAGCTAGACATATCA
AATAACTACACAACCGACTGTACTATAGAGTACTCAACAGGTAACTTCACCTGCCTGGCCATTGTGTTCA
ACCTGCGCCGACGCCTGGGTTACCATTTGTTCCACACCTACATCCCCTCGGCTCTGATTGTGGTCATGTC
TTGGATATCGTTTTGGATAAAACCAGAAGCGATACCCGCCCGTGTAACTCTGGGAGTGACCTCACTGCTA
ACCCTGGCCACCCAGAATACCCAGTCGCAACAATCGCTGCCGCCGGTTTCGTATGTCAAGGCTATAGACG
TCTGGATGTCGTCCTGTTCGGTGTTTGTATTCCTTTCTCTGATGGAATTTGCAGTGGTCAACAATTTTAT
GGGACCGGTGGCCACAAAGGCAATGAAGGGGTATTCGGACGAGAACATCAGTGATCTGGACGACCTAAAG
CATCATCGGGAATCGATTATTGAGCCCCAGTACGACACTTTCTGCCATGGCCATGCCACAGCCATTTATA
TAGACAAATTCTCGCGCTTTTTCTTCCCGTTTTCGTTCTTTATACTCAATATTGTCTATTGGACAACGTT
CCTAAAGTAAGCTGTCTCATCCTACTTTCACCTAGTTAACTGCTTGTCTTAAAATCTATGCTTCTCTTTA
GTATCTAAAATTTTCCTAGAAGCTTACAAGTATATAAATGGTCTCTTCTCAATAAAGGTTGTATATTTAT
TCATCTTATTGAATCTGCCATTTCCTCGTTTTTGCGAGTTTATATACCTTCCAATTTTCTTTCTATTGTA
TTTTCAACTTCTAATTTTAATTCAGGGAAACTGCTTCAACGCATCAAAAATGGGTATGGTCAGTAAAGGA
GAAGAATTGTTCACTGGAGTTGTCCCAATCCTCGTCGAGCTCGACGGAGACGTCAACGGACACAAGTTCT
CCGTCTCCGGAGAGGGAGAGGGAGACGCCACCTACGGAAAGCTCACCCTCAAGTTCATCTGCACCACCGG
AAAGCTCCCAGTCCCATGGCCAACCCTCGTCACCACCTTCTGCTACGGAGTCCAATGCTTCTCCCGTTAC
CCAGACCACATGAAGCGTCACGACTTCTTCAAGTCCGCCATGCCAGAGGGATACGTCCAAGAGCGTACCA
TCTTCTTCAAGGTAAGTTTAAACATATATATACTAACTACTGATTATTTAAATTTTCAGGACGACGGAAA
CTACAAGACCCGTGCCGAGGTCAAGTTCGAGGGAGACACCCTCGTCAACCGTATCGAGCTCAAGGTAAGT
TTAAACAGTTCGGTACTAACTAACCATACATATTTAAATTTTCAGGGAATCGACTTCAAGGAGGACGGAA
ACATCCTCGGACACAAGCTCGAGTACAACTACAACTCCCACAACGTCTACATCATGGCCGACAAGCAAAA
GAACGGAATCAAGGTCAACTTCAAGGTAAGTTTAAACATGATTTTACTAACTAACTAATCTGATTTAAAT
TTTCAGATCCGTCACAACATCGAGGACGGATCCGTCCAACTCGCCGACCACTACCAACAAAACACCCCAA
TCGGAGACGGACCAGTCCTCCTCCCAGACAACCACTACCTCTCCACCCAATCCGCCCTCTCCAAGGACCC
AAACGAGAAGCGTGACCACATGGTCCTCCTCGAGTTCGTCACCGCCGCCGGAATCACCCACGGAATGGAC
GAGCTCTACAAGACGTAAATGCAAAATCCTTTCAAGCATTCCCTTCTTCTCTATCACTCTTCTTTCTTTT
TGTCAAAAAATTCTCTCGCTAATTTATTTGCTTTTTTAATGTTATTATTTTATGACTTTTTATAGTCACT
GAAAAGTTTGCATCTGAGTGAAGTGAATGCTATCAAAATGTGATTCTGTCTGATGTACTTTCACAATCTC
TCTTCAATTCCATTTTGAAGTGCTTTAAACCCGAAAGGTTGAGAAAAATGCGAGCGCTCAAATATTTGTA
TTGTGTTCGTTGAGTGACCCAACAAAAAGAGGAAACTTTATTGTGCCGCCAAGAAAAAAGTCTCAGTAAT
CAAGCTTATCGATACCGTCGACCTCGAGGGGGGGCCCGGTACCCAATTCGCCCTATAGTGAGTCGTATTA
CGCGCGCTCACTGGCCGTCGTTTTACAACGTCGTGACTGGGAAAACCCTGGCGTTACCCAACTTAATCGC
CTTGCAGCACATCCCCCTTTCGCCAGCTGGCGTAATAGCGAAGAGGCCCGCACCGATCGCCCTTCCCAAC
AGTTGCGCAGCCTGAATGGCGAATGGG
[124 nt withheld, positions 4158-4281]
C
[91 nt withheld, positions 4283-4373]
A
[49 nt withheld, positions 4375-4423]
CCTTTGACGTTGGAGTCCACGTTCTTT
[37 nt withheld, positions 4451-4487]
ACCCTATCTCGGTCTATTCTTTTGATTTATAAGGGATTTTGCCGATTTCGGCCTATTGGTTAAAAAATGA
GCTGATTTAACAAAAATTTAACGCGAATTTTAACAAAATATTAACGCTTACAATTTAGGTGGCACTTTTC
GGGGAAATGTGCGCGGAACCCCTATTTGTTTATTTTTCTAAATACATTCAAATATGTATCCGCTCATGAG
ACAATAACCCTGATAAATGCTTCAATAATATTGAAAAAGGAAGAGTATGAGTATTCAACATTTCCGTGTC
GCCCTTATTCCCTTTTTTGCGGCATTTTGCCTTCCTGTTTTTGCTCACCCAGAAACGCTGGTGAAAGTAA
AAGATGCTGAAGATCAGTTGGGTGCACGAGTGGGTTACATCGAACTGGATCTCAACAGCGGTAAGATCCT
TGAGAGTTTTCGCCCCGAAGAACGTTTTCCAATGATGAGCACTTTTAAAGTTCTGCTATGTGGCGCGGTA
TTATCCCGTATTGACGCCGGGCAAGAGCAACTCGGTCGCCGCATACACTATTCTCAGAATGACTTGGTTG
AGTACTCACCAGTCACAGAAAAGCATCTTACGGATGGCATGACAGTAAGAGAATTATGCAGTGCTGCCAT
AACCATGAGTGATAACACTGCGGCCAACTTACTTCTGACAACGATCGGAGGACCGAAGGAGCTAACCGCT
TTTTTGCACAACATGGGGGATCATGTAACTCGCCTTGATCGTTGGGAACCGGAGCTGAATGAAGCCATAC
CAAACGACGAGCGTGACACCACGATGCCTGTAGCAATGGCAACAACGTTGCGCAAACTATTAACTGGCGA
ACTACTTACTCTAGCTTCCCGGCAACAATTAATAGACTGGATGGAGGCGGATAAAGTTGCAGGACCACTT
CTGCGCTCGGCCCTTCCGGCTGGCTGGTTTATTGCTGATAAATCTGGAGCCGGTGAGCGTGGGTCTCGCG
GTATCATTGCAGCACTGGGGCCAGATGGTAAGCCCTCCCGTATCGTAGTTATCTACACGACGGGGAGTCA
GGCAACTATGGATGAACGAAATAGACAGATCGCTGAGATAGGTGCCTCACTGATTAAGCATTGGTAACTG
TCAGACCAAGTTTACTCATATATACTTTAGATTGATTTAAAACTTCATTTTTAATTTAAAAGGATCTAGG
TGAAGATCCTTTTTGATAATCTCATGACCAAAATCCCTTAACGTGAGTTTTCGTTCCACTGAGCGTCAGA
CCCCGTAGAAAAGATCAAAGGATCTTCTTGAGATCCTTTTTTTCTGCGCGTAATCTGCTGCTTGCAAACA
AAAAAACCACCGCTACCAGCGGTGGTTTGTTTGCCGGATCAAGAGCTACCAACTCTTTTTCCGAAGGTAA
CTGGCTTCAGCAGAGCGCAGATACCAAATACTGTTCTTCTAGTGTAGCCGTAGTTAGGCCACCACTTCAA
GAACTCTGTAGCACCGCCTACATACCTCGCTCTGCTAATCCTGTTACCAGTGGCTGCTGCCAGTGGCGAT
AAGTCGTGTCTTACCGGGTTGGACTCAAGACGATAGTTACCGGATAAGGCGCAGCGGTCGGGCTGAACGG
GGGGTTCGTGCACACAGCCCAGCTTGGAGCGAACGACCTACACCGAACTGAGATACCTACAGCGTGAGCT
ATGAGAAAGCGCCACGCTTCCCGAAGGGAGAAAGGCGGACAGGTATCCGGTAAGCGGCAGGGTCGGAACA
GGAGAGCGCACGAGGGAGCTTCCAGGGGGAAACGCCTGGTATCTTTATAGTCCTGTCGGGTTTCGCCACC
TCTGACTTGAGCGTCGATTTTTGTGATGCTCGTCAGGGGGGCGGAGCCTATGGAAAAACGCCAGCAACGC
GGCCTTTTTACGGTTCCTGGCCTTTTGCTGGCCTTTTGCTCACATGTTCTTTCCTGCGTTATCCCCTGAT
TCTGTGGATAACCGTATTACCGCCTTTGAGTGAGCTGATACCGCTCGCCGCAGCCGAACGACCGAGCGCA
GCGAGTCAGTGAGCGAGGAAGCGGCCCAATACGCAAACCGCCTCTCCCCGCGCGTTGGCCGATTCATTAA
TGCAGCTGGCACGACAGGTTTCCCGACTGGAAAGCGGGCAGTGAGCGCAACGCAATTAATGT
